Addgene plasmid #146341: pAc5.1B-lambdaN-HA-DmAGO1-Y749A-siRNAres_F
Purpose: Insect Expression of DmAGO1-Y749A-siRNAres
Depositing lab: Elisa Izaurralde. Depositing organization: Max Planck Institute for Developmental Biology. Publication: A C-terminal silencing domain in GW182 is essential for miRNA function. Eulalio A, Helms S, Fritzsch C, Fauser M, Izaurralde E. RNA. 2009 Jun;15(6):1067-77. doi: 10.1261/rna.1605509. Epub 2009 Apr 21. PubMed 19383769.
Backbone
  Vector backbone: Unknown
  Vector type: Insect Expression
Growth in bacteria
  Bacterial resistance: Ampicillin, 100 μg/mL
  Growth temperature: 37°C
  Growth strain: DH5alpha
  Copy number: Low Copy
Gene/Insert
  Gene/Insert name: DmAGO1-Y749A-siRNAres
  Species: D. melanogaster (fly)
  Mutation: variation with 2 non silent mutations compared to the sequence given by NCBI:NM_166020.1
  Entrez Gene: AGO1 (a.k.a. Dmel_CG6671, AGO-1, Ago, Ago-1, Ago1, Agp1, CG6671, Dm Ago1, DmAgo1, Dmel\CG6671, MRE20, ago-1, ago1, ago1-1, anon-WO0257455.29, argonaute1, dAGO1, dAgo1, dmAgo1, l(2)04845, l(2)4845, l(2)k00208, l(2)k08121)
  Cloning method: Unknown
Terms and licenses: Academic/Nonprofit Terms; Industry Terms: Not Available to Industry
Depositor comments: Plasmids from this collection were made available to the research community and donated after the lab closed. Please note that the sequence provided by the depositing laboratory may be theoretical/predicted or based on Sanger sequencing results. There may be discrepancies between sequencing results obtained by Addgene and the depositor sequence. If an Addgene verified sequence is not available, please contact before placing your order to request that our lab fully sequence the plasmid.
How to cite: pAc5.1B-lambdaN-HA-DmAGO1-Y749A-siRNAres_F was a gift from Elisa Izaurralde (Addgene plasmid # 146341 ; http://n2t.net/addgene:146341 ; RRID:Addgene_146341)
