[The description below was written by a language model from this plasmid's Addgene catalogue record and pLannotate feature annotations shown in this document.]
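Description:
pAc5.1B-lambdaN-HA-DmAGO1-Y749A-siRNAres_F is an 8,410 nt insect expression plasmid for producing a tagged mutant of Drosophila melanogaster Argonaute 1 (AGO1) in fly cells. The catalogue lists the backbone as unknown, although the name and annotated parts point to a pAc5.1B-type vector. The Drosophila actin 5C (Ac5) promoter drives constitutive expression, and an SV40 polyadenylation signal lies downstream of the coding region. In bacteria the plasmid is maintained through a ColE1/pUC-type origin and selected with ampicillin via the bla gene and its promoter. The record calls it low copy even though the origin is annotated as a high-copy type. A fragment of a tetracycline resistance gene and a small piece of SV40 large T antigen are also annotated; these look like non-functional backbone remnants.

The open reading frame begins with a short fragment of the bacteriophage lambda N protein, followed by an HA epitope and then the AGO1 coding sequence. The annotation software labelled the AGO1 region by homology as rat Ago2, but the catalogue identifies it as fly AGO1. The lambda N peptide binds boxB RNA hairpins, so such fusions are generally used to tether a protein artificially to a boxB-containing reporter mRNA, while the HA tag allows detection or immunoprecipitation. A vector-derived V5 tag sequence sits after the insert, and the record does not say whether it is translated in frame.

The insert carries the Y749A substitution, and the "siRNAres" designation suggests changes that make the transcript resistant to an siRNA or dsRNA. This would allow complementation after knockdown of endogenous AGO1. The record notes two non-silent differences from the NCBI reference sequence. The associated publication concerns GW182 and miRNA-mediated silencing.
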