Features (pLannotate 1.2.2; 11 found; start..end, strand, type, name):
     56..2568    +  promoter       Ac5 promoter: Drosophila melanogaster actin 5C promoter
   2589..2654    +  CDS            N (fragment): REGN_LAMBD - Experimental evidence at protein level: Swiss-Prot protein existence level 1. Plays a role as a transcriptional antitermination factor that allows the virus to initiate its lytic phase. Activates expression of the delayed viral early genes by modifying host RNA polymerase (RNAP) into a form that is resistant to termination signals. This antitermination function requires the host NusA protein which serves to stabilize the interaction between antitermination protein N and host RNA polymerase. From Escherichia phage lambda (Bacteriophage lambda).
   2685..2711    +  CDS            3xHA (fragment): three tandem HA epitope tags
   3060..5663    +  CDS            Ago2: AGO2_RAT - Also known as Eif2c2. Experimental evidence at protein level: Swiss-Prot protein existence level 1. Required for RNA-mediated gene silencing (RNAi) by the RNA- induced silencing complex (RISC). The 'minimal RISC' appears to include AGO2 bound to a short guide RNA such as a microRNA (miRNA) or short interfering RNA (siRNA). These guide RNAs direct RISC to complementary mRNAs that are targets for RISC-mediated gene silencing. The precise mechanism of gene silencing depends on the degree of complementarity between the miRNA or siRNA and its target. Binding of RISC to a perfectly comple
   5695..5736    +  CDS            V5 tag: epitope tag from simian virus 5
   5836..5970    -  polyA_signal   SV40 poly(A) signal: SV40 polyadenylation signal
   5993..6077    -  CDS            large T antigen (fragment): large T antigen from SV40 (simian virus 40)
   6078..6548    +  CDS            TcR (fragment): tetracycline efflux protein; tet; confers resistance to tetracycline
   6592..7180    -  rep_origin     ori: high-copy-number ColE1/pMB1/pBR322/pUC origin of replication
   7351..8211    -  CDS            AmpR: β-lactamase; bla; confers resistance to ampicillin, carbenicillin, and related antibiotics
   8212..8316    -  promoter       AmpR promoter: bla
>Addgene plasmid #146341 | pAc5.1B-lambdaN-HA-DmAGO1-Y749A-siRNAres_F | depositor full sequence | sequence record 288786 | Full Sequence
CTTCAAGGAATTAATTCTATATTCTAAAAACACAAATGATACTTCTAAAAAAAATCATGAATGGCATCAA
CTCTGAATCAAATCTTTGCAGATGCACCTACTTCTCATTTCCACTGTCACATCATTTTTCCAGATCTCGC
TGCCTGTTATGTGGCCCACAAACCAAGACACGTTTTATGGCCATTAAAGCTGGCTGATCGTCGCCAAACA
CCAAATACATATCAATATGTACATTCGAGAAAGAAGCGATCAAAGAAGCGTCTTCGGGCGAGTAGGAGAA
TGCGGAGGAGAAGGAGAACGAGCTGATCTAGTATCTCTCCACAATCCAATGCCAACTGACCAACTGGCCA
TATTCGGAGCAATTTGAAGCCAATTTCCATCGCCTGGCGATCGCTCCATTCTTGGCTATATGTTTTTCAC
CGTTCCCGGGGCCATTTTCAAAGACTCGTCGGTAAGATAAGATTGTGTCACTCGCTGTCTCTCTTCATTT
GTCGAAGAATGCTGAGGAATTTCGCGATGACGTCGGCGAGTATTTTGAAGAATGAGAATAATTTGTATTT
ATACGAAAATCAGTTAGTGGAATTTTCTACAAAAACATGTTATCTATAGATAATTTTGTTGCAAAATATG
TTGACTATGACAAAGATTGTATGTATATACCTTTAATGTATTCTCATTTTCTTATGTATTTATAATGGCA
ATGATGATACTGATGATATTTTAAGATGATGCCAGACCACAGGCTGATTTCTGCGTCTTTTGCCGAACGC
AGTGCATGTGCGGTTGTTGTTTTTTGGAATAGTTTCAATTTTCGGACTGTCCGCTTTGATTTCAGTTTCT
TGGCTTATTCAAAAAGCAAAGTAAAGCCAAAAAAGCGAGATGGCAATACCAAATGCGGCAAAACGGTAGT
GGAAGGAAAGGGGTGCGGGGCAGCGGAAGGAAGGGTGGGGCGGGGCGTGGCGGGGTCTGTGGCTGGGCGC
GACGTCACCGACGTTGGAGCCACTCCTTTGACCATGTGTGCGTGTGTGTATTATTCGTGTCTCGCCACTC
GCCGGTTGTTTTTTTCTTTTTATCTCGCTCTCTCTAGCGCCATCTCGTACGCATGCTCAACGCACCGCAT
GTTGCCGTGTCCTTTATGCGTCATTTTGGCTCGAAATAGGCAATTATTTAAACAAAGATTAGTCAACGAA
AACGCTAAAATAAATAAGTCTACAATATGGTTACTTATTGCCATGTGTGTGCAGCCAACGATAGCAACAA
AAGCAACAACACAGTGGCTTTCCCTCTTTCACTTTTTGTTTGCAAGCGCGTGCGAGCAAGACGGCACGAC
CGGCAAACGCAATTACGCTGACAAAGAGCAGACGAAGTTTTGGCCGAAAAACATCAAGGCGCCTGATACG
AATGCATTTGCAATAACAATTGCGATATTTAATATTGTTTATGAAGCTGTTTGACTTCAAAACACACAAA
AAAAAAAATAAAACAAATTATTTGAAAGAGAATTAGGAATCGGACAGCTTATCGTTACGGGCTAACAGCA
CACCGAGACGAAATAGCTTACCTGACGTCACAGCCTCTGGAAGAACTGCCGCCAAGCAGAGAGAGAGAGA
AAAAGAGGGAGAGCAGCTTAGACCGCATGTGCTTGTGTGTGAGGCGTCTCTCTCTTCGTCTCCTGTTTGC
GCAAACGCATAGACTGCACTGAGAAAATCGATTACCTATTTTTTATGAATGAATATTTGCACTATTACTA
TTCAAAACTATTAAGATAGCAATCACATTCAATAGCCAAATACTATACCACCTGAGCGATGCAACGAAAT
GATCAATTTGAGCAAAAATGCTGCATATTTAGGACGGCATCATTATAGAAATGCTTCTTGCTGTGTACTT
TTCTCTCGTCTGGCAGCTGTTTCGCCGTTATTGTTAAAACCGGCTTAAGTTAGGTGTGTTTTCTACGACT
AGTGATGCCCCTACTAGAAGATGTGTGTTGCACAAATGTCCCTGAATAACCAATTTGAAGTGCAGATAGC
AGTAAACGTAAGCTAATATGAATATTATTTAACTGTAATGTTTTAATATCGCTGGACATTACTAATAAAC
CCACTATAAACACATGTACATATGTATGTTTTGGCATACAATGAGTAGTTGGGGAAAAAATGTGTAAAAG
CACCGTGACCATCACAGCATAAAGATAACCAGCTGAAGTATCGAATATGAGTAACCCCCAAATTGAATCA
CATGCCGCAACTGATAGGACCCATGGAAGTACACTCTTCATGGCGATATACAAGACACACACAAGCACGA
ACACCCAGTTGCGGAGGAAATTCTCCGTAAATGAAAACCCAATCGGCGAACAATTCATACCCATATATGG
TAAAAGTTTTGAACGCGACTTGAGAGCGGAGAGCATTGCGGCTGATAAGGTTTTAGCGCTAAGCGGGCTT
TATAAAACGGGCTGCGGGACCAGTTTTCATATCACTACCGTTTGAGTTCTTGTGCTGTGTGGATACTCCT
CCCGACACAAAGCCGCTCCATCAGCCAGCAGTCGTCTAATCCAGAGACCCCGGATCGGGGTACCCAACAT
GGACGCACAAACACGACGACGTGAGCGTCGCGCTGAGAAACAAGCTCAATGGAAAGCTGCAAACGGTGGA
TCTCCTCCAAGCTTGAATTCTATGTACCCATACGATGTTCCAGATTACGCTATGTCCACGGAGCGTGAGC
TGGCTCCCGGTGGGCCAGCTCAGCTCCATCCGCACACGCTGCCGCTGACTTTTCCGGATCTCCAGATGAC
CTCCACCGTGGGCATCATTGGGAAAGTCTACGAGTCACAGTGGACCCCCTCGCCCACTCGGCCTCAGAGT
CCCTCTCAGGCGCAGACTAGCTTCGACACGCTCACATCACCACCAGCGCCCGGCTCGTCGGTCAATCCCA
CCGCCGTCACCAGCCCAAGTGCCCAGAATGTGGCCGCTGGTGGAGCAACTGTGGCCGGTGCAGCAGCAAC
TGCCGCCCAGGTGGCCTCCGCCTTGGGTGCCACCACCGGCAGCGTGACGCCAGCAATTGCCACCGCAACG
CCAGCCACGCAGCCGGATATGCCCGTCTTTACGTGTCCACGACGCCCGAATCTCGGACGAGAGGGTCGCC
CGATTGTGCTGCGCGCCAATCACTTCCAGGTGACAATGCCGCGTGGCTATGTGCATCACTATGACATCAA
TATACAGCCGGACAAGTGTCCGCGAAAGGTGAACCGTGAGATTATCGAGACTATGGTGCATGCCTATAGC
AAGATCTTCGGAGTGCTCAAGCCGGTGTTCGATGGTCGCAACAATCTGTATACCCGCGATCCCCTGCCCA
TTGGCAACGAGCGTCTAGAGCTGGAGGTTACTCTACCCGGCGAGGGCAAAGATCGAATCTTTCGCGTGAC
GATCAAGTGGCAGGCTCAGGTCTCGCTCTTCAATTTGGAGGAAGCTCTCGAAGGCCGCACGCGGCAGATA
CCCTATGATGCCATTTTGGCGCTCGATGTGGTCATGCGCCATCTGCCCAGCATGACGTACACGCCAGTGG
GACGTAGCTTCTTCAGTTCCCCGGAGGGTTACTACCATCCCCTGGGTGGTGGACGCGAGGTTTGGTTCGG
TTTCCATCAGAGCGCAAGGCCCTCGCAGTGGAAGATGATGCTCAATATCGATGTCTCGGCCACCGCTTTC
TACAAGGCTCAACCAGTCATTGACTTCATGTGCGAGGTGCTGGACATTCGCGACATCAACGAGCAGCGCA
AACCGCTCACCGATTCGCAGCGCGTCAAGTTCACCAAAGAAATTAAAGGCCTGAAGATCGAGATCACCCA
CTGCGGCCAGATGCGTCGCAAGTATCGTGTGTGCAACGTCACTCGCCGCCCCGCTCAGATGCAATCATTC
CCACTGCAGCTGGAGAACGGACAGACCGTAGAGTGCACCGTGGCCAAGTACTTCCTGGACAAGTACCGCA
TGAAATTGCGCTACCCGCACTTGCCCTGCCTGCAGGTTGGCCAAGAGCACAAGCACACTTACCTGCCTCT
AGAGGTGTGCAACATTGTGGCCGGACAGCGGTGCATTAAAAAGCTGACCGATATGCAGACGTCGACCATG
ATCAAGGCCACAGCTCGTTCAGCTCCGGATCGTGAGCGTGAGATTAACAACTTGGTAAAGCGCGCCGACT
TCAACAACGATTCGTATGTGCAAGAGTTTGGCCTGACCATCTCCAATTCGATGATGGAGGTACGAGGACG
CGTCTTGCCTCCTCCCAAGCTTCAGTATGGGGGACGTGTGTCTACCGGCCTCACCGGCCAGCAGCTGTTC
CCGCCACAGAACAAGGTGAGCTTGGCCTCGCCCAACCAGGGTGTATGGGATATGCGAGGCAAGCAGTTCT
TCACTGGCGTCGAGATCCGCATCTGGGCCATCGCCTGTTTTGCCCCACAGCGCACGGTGCGCGAGGATGC
GCTGCGTAATTTCACCCAGCAGCTGCAGAAGATCTCAAACGATGCAGGCATGCCGATAATTGGACAGCCG
TGCTTCTGTAAGTACGCCACCGGGCCGGATCAAGTGGAACCCATGTTCCGTTACCTGAAGATCACCTTCC
CCGGCCTGCAACTCGTCGTGGTTGTGCTGCCCGGCAAGACTCCAGTATACGCCGAGGTGAAGCGTGTAGG
TGACACCGTTCTGGGTATGGCCACCCAGTGTGTGCAGGCCAAGAACGTGAACAAGACATCGCCACAGACG
CTCTCTAATCTGTGTCTGAAGATCAACGTCAAGTTGGGCGGCATCAATTCAATTCTGGTCCCCTCCATTC
GGCCAAAGGTCTTCAATGAGCCGGTCATCTTTTTGGGTGCCGATGTGACACACCCACCAGCTGGCGACAA
CAAGAAACCATCGATTGCCGCCGTCGTGGGCTCCATGGATGCCCATCCATCGCGGGCGGCCGCCACCGTT
CGCGTACAGCAGCACCGACAGGAGATCATCCAGGAGCTGAGCAGCATGGTGCGCGAGCTGTTGATCATGT
TCTACAAGTCGACGGGCGGCTACAAGCCCCACCGCATCATACTCTATCGTGACGGAGTCTCCGAGGGACA
ATTCCCACATGTCCTGCAACACGAATTGACCGCCATTCGCGAGGCCTGCATTAAGCTAGAGCCAGAGTAT
CGGCCGGGCATCACATTCATTGTGGTGCAGAAGCGCCATCACACTCGACTCTTCTGCGCGGAGAAGAAGG
AGCAGAGCGGCAAATCGGGCAATATTCCCGCAGGCACCACCGTCGATGTGGGCATCACACATCCCACCGA
ATTTGATTTCTATCTATGCAGCCATCAGGGCATCCAGGGCACCAGTCGCCCCTCGCACTACCACGTTCTG
TGGGACGACAATCACTTTGACTCGGACGAGCTGCAGTGCCTCACGTATCAGCTATGCCGTACGTACGTGC
GCTGCACCCGATCCGTCAGTATACCGGCGCCAGCCTACTACGCCCATTTAGTGGCCTTCCGTGCCAGATA
TCATCTGGTGGAGAAGGAGCACGATTCGGGCGAGGGTTCGCACCAGAGCGGCTGCTCAGAGGATCGTACG
CCAGGTGCCATGGCCAGGGCCATCACTGTGCACGCGGATACCAAGAAGGTCATGTACTTTGCCTAACTCG
AGTCTAGAGGGCCCGCGGTTCGAAGGTAAGCCTATCCCTAACCCTCTCCTCGGTCTCGATTCTACGCGTA
CCGGTCATCATCACCATCACCATTGAGTTTAAACCCGCTGATCAGCCTCGACTGTGCCTTCTAAGGCCTG
AGCTCGCTGATCAGCCTCGATCGAGGATCCAGACATGATAAGATACATTGATGAGTTTGGACAAACCACA
ACTAGAATGCAGTGAAAAAAATGCTTTATTTGTGAAATTTGTGATGCTATTGCTTTATTTGTAACCATTA
TAAGCTGCAATAAACAAGTTAACAACAACAATTGCATTCATTTTATGTTTCAGGTTCAGGGGGAGGTGTG
GGAGGTTTTTTAAAGCAAGTAAAACCTCTACAAATGTGGTATGGCTGATTATGATCAGTCGACCGATGCC
CTTGAGAGCCTTCAACCCAGTCAGCTCCTTCCGGTGGGCGCGGGGCATGACTATCGTCGCCGCACTTATG
ACTGTCTTCTTTATCATGCAACTCGTAGGACAGGTGCCGGCAGCGCTCTGGGTCATTTTCGGCGAGGACC
GCTTTCGCTGGAGCGCGACGATGATCGGCCTGTCGCTTGCGGTATTCGGAATCTTGCACGCCCTCGCTCA
AGCCTTCGTCACTGGTCCCGCCACCAAACGTTTCGGCGAGAAGCAGGCCATTATCGCCGGCATGGCGGCC
GACGCGCTGGGCTACGTCTTGCTGGCGTTCGCGACGCGAGGCTGGATGGCCTTCCCCATTATGATTCTTC
TCGCTTCCGGCGGCATCGGGATGCCCGCGTTGCAGGCCATGCTGTCCAGGCAGGTAGATGACGACCATCA
GGGACAGCTTCAAGGATCGCTCGCGGCTCTTACCAGCCAGCAAAAGGCCAGGAACCGTAAAAAGGCCGCG
TTGCTGGCGTTTTTCCATAGGCTCCGCCCCCCTGACGAGCATCACAAAAATCGACGCTCAAGTCAGAGGT
GGCGAAACCCGACAGGACTATAAAGATACCAGGCGTTTCCCCCTGGAAGCTCCCTCGTGCGCTCTCCTGT
TCCGACCCTGCCGCTTACCGGATACCTGTCCGCCTTTCTCCCTTCGGGAAGCGTGGCGCTTTCTCAATGC
TCACGCTGTAGGTATCTCAGTTCGGTGTAGGTCGTTCGCTCCAAGCTGGGCTGTGTGCACGAACCCCCCG
TTCAGCCCGACCGCTGCGCCTTATCCGGTAACTATCGTCTTGAGTCCAACCCGGTAAGACACGACTTATC
GCCACTGGCAGCAGCCACTGGTAACAGGATTAGCAGAGCGAGGTATGTAGGCGGTGCTACAGAGTTCTTG
AAGTGGTGGCCTAACTACGGCTACACTAGAAGGACAGTATTTGGTATCTGCGCTCTGCTGAAGCCAGTTA
CCTTCGGAAAAAGAGTTGGTAGCTCTTGATCCGGCAAACAAACCACCGCTGGTAGCGGTGGTTTTTTTGT
TTGCAAGCAGCAGATTACGCGCAGAAAAAAAGGATCTCAAGAAGATCCTTTGATCTTTTCTACGGGGTCT
GACGCTCAGTGGAACGAAAACTCACGTTAAGGGATTTTGGTCATGAGATTATCAAAAAGGATCTTCACCT
AGATCCTTTTAAATTAAAAATGAAGTTTTAAATCAATCTAAAGTATATATGAGTAAACTTGGTCTGACAG
TTACCAATGCTTAATCAGTGAGGCACCTATCTCAGCGATCTGTCTATTTCGTTCATCCATAGTTGCCTGA
CTCCCCGTCGTGTAGATAACTACGATACGGGAGGGCTTACCATCTGGCCCCAGTGCTGCAATGATACCGC
GAGACCCACGCTCACCGGCTCCAGATTTATCAGCAATAAACCAGCCAGCCGGAAGGGCCGAGCGCAGAAG
TGGTCCTGCAACTTTATCCGCCTCCATCCAGTCTATTAATTGTTGCCGGGAAGCTAGAGTAAGTAGTTCG
CCAGTTAATAGTTTGCGCAACGTTGTTGCCATTGCTGCAGGCATCGTGGTGTCACGCTCGTCGTTTGGTA
TGGCTTCATTCAGCTCCGGTTCCCAACGATCAAGGCGAGTTACATGATCCCCCATGTTGTGCAAAAAAGC
GGTTAGCTCCTTCGGTCCTCCGATCGTTGTCAGAAGTAAGTTGGCCGCAGTGTTATCACTCATGGTTATG
GCAGCACTGCATAATTCTCTTACTGTCATGCCATCCGTAAGATGCTTTTCTGTGACTGGTGAGTACTCAA
CCAAGTCATTCTGAGAATAGTGTATGCGGCGACCGAGTTGCTCTTGCCCGGCGTCAACACGGGATAATAC
CGCGCCACATAGCAGAACTTTAAAAGTGCTCATCATTGGAAAACGTTCTTCGGGGCGAAAACTCTCAAGG
ATCTTACCGCTGTTGAGATCCAGTTCGATGTAACCCACTCGTGCACCCAACTGATCTTCAGCATCTTTTA
CTTTCACCAGCGTTTCTGGGTGAGCAAAAACAGGAAGGCAAAATGCCGCAAAAAAGGGAATAAGGGCGAC
ACGGAAATGTTGAATACTCATACTCTTCCTTTTTCAATATTATTGAAGCATTTATCAGGGTTATTGTCTC
ATGAGCGGATACATATTTGAATGTATTTAGAAAAATAAACAAATAGGGGTTCCGCGCACATTTCCCCGAA
AAGTGCCACCTGACGTCTAAGAAACCATTATTATCATGACATTAACCTATAAAAATAGGCGTATCACGAG
GCCCTTTCGT
